>Addgene plasmid #140328 | pLenti-PGK-Venus-Fluc (puro) | addgene full sequence | sequence record 311560 | Addgene NGS Result
AGGTGGCACTTTTCGGGGAAATGTGCGCGGAACCCCTATTTGTTTATTTTTCTAAATACATTCAAATATG
TATCCGCTCATGAGACAATAACCCTGATAAATGCTTCAATAATATTGAAAAAGGAAGAGTATGAGTATTC
AACATTTCCGTGTCGCCCTTATTCCCTTTTTTGCGGCATTTTGCCTTCCTGTTTTTGCTCACCCAGAAAC
GCTGGTGAAAGTAAAAGATGCTGAAGATCAGTTGGGTGCACGAGTGGGTTACATCGAACTGGATCTCAAC
AGCGGTAAGATCCTTGAGAGTTTTCGCCCCGAAGAACGTTTTCCAATGATGAGCACTTTTAAAGTTCTGC
TATGTGGCGCGGTATTATCCCGTATTGACGCCGGGCAAGAGCAACTCGGTCGCCGCATACACTATTCTCA
GAATGACTTGGTTGAGTACTCACCAGTCACAGAAAAGCATCTTACGGATGGCATGACAGTAAGAGAATTA
TGCAGTGCTGCCATAACCATGAGTGATAACACTGCGGCCAACTTACTTCTGACAACGATCGGAGGACCGA
AGGAGCTAACCGCTTTTTTGCACAACATGGGGGATCATGTAACTCGCCTTGATCGTTGGGAACCGGAGCT
GAATGAAGCCATACCAAACGACGAGCGTGACACCACGATGCCTGTAGCAATGGCAACAACGTTGCGCAAA
CTATTAACTGGCGAACTACTTACTCTAGCTTCCCGGCAACAATTAATAGACTGGATGGAGGCGGATAAAG
TTGCAGGACCACTTCTGCGCTCGGCCCTTCCGGCTGGCTGGTTTATTGCTGATAAATCTGGAGCCGGTGA
GCGTGGGTCTCGCGGTATCATTGCAGCACTGGGGCCAGATGGTAAGCCCTCCCGTATCGTAGTTATCTAC
ACGACGGGGAGTCAGGCAACTATGGATGAACGAAATAGACAGATCGCTGAGATAGGTGCCTCACTGATTA
AGCATTGGTAACTGTCAGACCAAGTTTACTCATATATACTTTAGATTGATTTAAAACTTCATTTTTAATT
TAAAAGGATCTAGGTGAAGATCCTTTTTGATAATCTCATGACCAAAATCCCTTAACGTGAGTTTTCGTTC
CACTGAGCGTCAGACCCCGTAGAAAAGATCAAAGGATCTTCTTGAGATCCTTTTTTTCTGCGCGTAATCT
GCTGCTTGCAAACAAAAAAACCACCGCTACCAGCGGTGGTTTGTTTGCCGGATCAAGAGCTACCAACTCT
TTTTCCGAAGGTAACTGGCTTCAGCAGAGCGCAGATACCAAATACTGTTCTTCTAGTGTAGCCGTAGTTA
GGCCACCACTTCAAGAACTCTGTAGCACCGCCTACATACCTCGCTCTGCTAATCCTGTTACCAGTGGCTG
CTGCCAGTGGCGATAAGTCGTGTCTTACCGGGTTGGACTCAAGACGATAGTTACCGGATAAGGCGCAGCG
GTCGGGCTGAACGGGGGGTTCGTGCACACAGCCCAGCTTGGAGCGAACGACCTACACCGAACTGAGATAC
CTACAGCGTGAGCTATGAGAAAGCGCCACGCTTCCCGAAGGGAGAAAGGCGGACAGGTATCCGGTAAGCG
GCAGGGTCGGAACAGGAGAGCGCACGAGGGAGCTTCCAGGGGGAAACGCCTGGTATCTTTATAGTCCTGT
CGGGTTTCGCCACCTCTGACTTGAGCGTCGATTTTTGTGATGCTCGTCAGGGGGGCGGAGCCTATGGAAA
AACGCCAGCAACGCGGCCTTTTTACGGTTCCTGGCCTTTTGCTGGCCTTTTGCTCACATGTTCTTTCCTG
CGTTATCCCCTGATTCTGTGGATAACCGTATTACCGCCTTTGAGTGAGCTGATACCGCTCGCCGCAGCCG
AACGACCGAGCGCAGCGAGTCAGTGAGCGAGGAAGCGGAAGAGCGCCCAATACGCAAACCGCCTCTCCCC
GCGCGTTGGCCGATTCATTAATGCAGCTGGCACGACAGGTTTCCCGACTGGAAAGCGGGCAGTGAGCGCA
ACGCAATTAATGTGAGTTAGCTCACTCATTAGGCACCCCAGGCTTTACACTTTATGCTTCCGGCTCGTAT
GTTGTGTGGAATTGTGAGCGGATAACAATTTCACACAGGAAACAGCTATGACCATGATTACGCCAAGCGC
GCAATTAACCCTCACTAAAGGGAACAAAAGCTGGAGCTGCAAGCTTAATGTAGTCTTATGCAATACTCTT
GTAGTCTTGCAACATGGTAACGATGAGTTAGCAACATGCCTTACAAGGAGAGAAAAAGCACCGTGCATGC
CGATTGGTGGAAGTAAGGTGGTACGATCGTGCCTTATTAGGAAGGCAACAGACGGGTCTGACATGGATTG
GACGAACCACTGAATTGCCGCATTGCAGAGATATTGTATTTAAGTGCCTAGCTCGATACATAAACGGGTC
TCTCTGGTTAGACCAGATCTGAGCCTGGGAGCTCTCTGGCTAACTAGGGAACCCACTGCTTAAGCCTCAA
TAAAGCTTGCCTTGAGTGCTTCAAGTAGTGTGTGCCCGTCTGTTGTGTGACTCTGGTAACTAGAGATCCC
TCAGACCCTTTTAGTCAGTGTGGAAAATCTCTAGCAGTGGCGCCCGAACAGGGACTTGAAAGCGAAAGGG
AAACCAGAGGAGCTCTCTCGACGCAGGACTCGGCTTGCTGAAGCGCGCACGGCAAGAGGCGAGGGGCGGC
GACTGGTGAGTACGCCAAAAATTTTGACTAGCGGAGGCTAGAAGGAGAGAGATGGGTGCGAGAGCGTCAG
TATTAAGCGGGGGAGAATTAGATCGCGATGGGAAAAAATTCGGTTAAGGCCAGGGGGAAAGAAAAAATAT
AAATTAAAACATATAGTATGGGCAAGCAGGGAGCTAGAACGATTCGCAGTTAATCCTGGCCTGTTAGAAA
CATCAGAAGGCTGTAGACAAATACTGGGACAGCTACAACCATCCCTTCAGACAGGATCAGAAGAACTTAG
ATCATTATATAATACAGTAGCAACCCTCTATTGTGTGCATCAAAGGATAGAGATAAAAGACACCAAGGAA
GCTTTAGACAAGATAGAGGAAGAGCAAAACAAAAGTAAGACCACCGCACAGCAAGCGGCCGCTGATCTTC
AGACCTGGAGGAGGAGATATGAGGGACAATTGGAGAAGTGAATTATATAAATATAAAGTAGTAAAAATTG
AACCATTAGGAGTAGCACCCACCAAGGCAAAGAGAAGAGTGGTGCAGAGAGAAAAAAGAGCAGTGGGAAT
AGGAGCTTTGTTCCTTGGGTTCTTGGGAGCAGCAGGAAGCACTATGGGCGCAGCGTCAATGACGCTGACG
GTACAGGCCAGACAATTATTGTCTGGTATAGTGCAGCAGCAGAACAATTTGCTGAGGGCTATTGAGGCGC
AACAGCATCTGTTGCAACTCACAGTCTGGGGCATCAAGCAGCTCCAGGCAAGAATCCTGGCTGTGGAAAG
ATACCTAAAGGATCAACAGCTCCTGGGGATTTGGGGTTGCTCTGGAAAACTCATTTGCACCACTGCTGTG
CCTTGGAATGCTAGTTGGAGTAATAAATCTCTGGAACAGATTTGGAATCACACGACCTGGATGGAGTGGG
ACAGAGAAATTAACAATTACACAAGCTTAATACACTCCTTAATTGAAGAATCGCAAAACCAGCAAGAAAA
GAATGAACAAGAATTATTGGAATTAGATAAATGGGCAAGTTTGTGGAATTGGTTTAACATAACAAATTGG
CTGTGGTATATAAAATTATTCATAATGATAGTAGGAGGCTTGGTAGGTTTAAGAATAGTTTTTGCTGTAC
TTTCTATAGTGAATAGAGTTAGGCAGGGATATTCACCATTATCGTTTCAGACCCACCTCCCAACCCCGAG
GGGACCCGACAGGCCCGAAGGAATAGAAGAAGAAGGTGGAGAGAGAGACAGAGACAGATCCATTCGATTA
GTGAACGGATCTCGACGGTATCGGTTAACTTTTAAAAGAAAAGGGGGGATTGGGGGGTACAGTGCAGGGG
AAAGAATAGTAGACATAATAGCAACAGACATACAAACTAAAGAATTACAAAAACAAATTACAAAAATTCA
AAATTTTATCGATCACGAGACTAGCCTCGAGAAGCTTGATATCGAATTCCACGGGGTTGGGGTTGCGCCT
TTTCCAAGGCAGCCCTGGGTTTGCGCAGGGACGCGGCTGCTCTGGGCGTGGTTCCGGGAAACGCAGCGGC
GCCGACCCTGGGTCTCGCACATTCTTCACGTCCGTTCGCAGCGTCACCCGGATCTTCGCCGCTACCCTTG
TGGGCCCCCCGGCGACGCTTCCTGCTCCGCCCCTAAGTCGGGAAGGTTCCTTGCGGTTCGCGGCGTGCCG
GACGTGACAAACGGAAGCCGCACGTCTCACTAGTACCCTCGCAGACGGACAGCGCCAGGGAGCAATGGCA
GCGCGCCGACCGCGATGGGCTGTGGCCAATAGCGGCTGCTCAGCAGGGCGCGCCGAGAGCAGCGGCCGGG
AAGGGGCGGTGCGGGAGGCGGGGTGTGGGGCGGTAGTGTGGGCCCTGTTCCTGCCCGCGCGGTGTTCCGC
ATTCTGCAAGCCTCCGGAGCGCACGTCGGCAGTCGGCTCCCTCGTTGACCGAATCACCGACCTCTCTCCC
CAGGGGGATCCACCGGTTCGTCGACTAGTCCAGTGTGGTGGAATTCTGCAGATATCAACAAGTTTGTACA
AAAAAGCAGGCTCCGCGGCCGCCCCCTTCACCATGGTGAGCAAGGGCGAGGAGCTGTTCACCGGGGTGGT
GCCCATCCTGGTCGAGCTGGACGGCGACGTAAACGGCCACAAGTTCAGCGTGTCCGGCGAGGGCGAGGGC
GATGCCACCTACGGCAAGCTGACCCTGAAGCTGATCTGCACCACCGGCAAGCTGCCCGTGCCCTGGCCCA
CCCTCGTGACCACCCTGGGCTACGGCCTGCAGTGCTTCGCCCGCTACCCCGACCACATGAAGCAGCACGA
CTTCTTCAAGTCCGCCATGCCCGAAGGCTACGTCCAGGAGCGCACCATCTTCTTCAAGGACGACGGCAAC
TACAAGACCCGCGCCGAGGTGAAGTTCGAGGGCGACACCCTGGTGAACCGCATCGAGCTGAAGGGCATCG
ACTTCAAGGAGGACGGCAACATCCTGGGGCACAAGCTGGAGTACAACTACAACAGCCACAACGTCTATAT
CACCGCCGACAAGCAGAAGAACGGCATCAAGGCCAACTTCAAGATCCGCCACAACATCGAGGACGGCGGC
GTGCAGCTCGCCGACCACTACCAGCAGAACACCCCCATCGGCGACGGCCCCGTGCTGCTGCCCGACAACC
ACTACCTGAGCTACCAGTCCGCCCTGAGCAAAGACCCCAACGAGAAGCGCGATCACATGGTCCTGCTGGA
GTTCGTGACCGCCGCCGGGATCACTCTCGGCATGGACGAGCTGTACAAGGGATCCATGGAAGACGCCAAA
AACATAAAGAAAGGCCCGGCGCCATTCTATCCGCTGGAAGATGGAACCGCTGGAGAGCAACTGCATAAGG
CTATGAAGAGATACGCCCTGGTTCCTGGAACAATTGCTTTTACAGATGCACATATCGAGGTGGACATCAC
TTACGCTGAGTACTTCGAAATGTCCGTTCGGTTGGCAGAAGCTATGAAACGATATGGGCTGAATACAAAT
CACAGAATCGTCGTATGCAGTGAAAACTCTCTTCAATTCTTTATGCCGGTGTTGGGCGCGTTATTTATCG
GAGTTGCAGTTGCGCCCGCGAACGACATTTATAATGAACGTGAATTGCTCAACAGTATGGGCATTTCGCA
GCCTACCGTGGTGTTCGTTTCCAAAAAGGGGTTGCAAAAAATTTTGAACGTGCAAAAAAAGCTCCCAATC
ATCCAAAAAATTATTATCATGGATTCTAAAACGGATTACCAGGGATTTCAGTCGATGTACACGTTCGTCA
CATCTCATCTACCTCCCGGTTTTAATGAATACGATTTTGTGCCAGAGTCCTTCGATAGGGACAAGACAAT
TGCACTGATCATGAACTCCTCTGGATCTACTGGTCTGCCTAAAGGTGTCGCTCTGCCTCATAGAACTGCC
TGCGTGAGATTCTCGCATGCCAGAGATCCTATTTTTGGCAATCAAATCATTCCGGATACTGCGATTTTAA
GTGTTGTTCCATTCCATCACGGTTTTGGAATGTTTACTACACTCGGATATTTGATATGTGGATTTCGAGT
CGTCTTAATGTATAGATTTGAAGAAGAGCTGTTTCTGAGGAGCCTTCAGGATTACAAGATTCAAAGTGCG
CTGCTGGTGCCAACCCTATTCTCCTTCTTCGCCAAAAGCACTCTGATTGACAAATACGATTTATCTAATT
TACACGAAATTGCTTCTGGTGGCGCTCCCCTCTCTAAGGAAGTCGGGGAAGCGGTTGCCAAGAGGTTCCA
TCTGCCAGGTATCAGGCAAGGATATGGGCTCACTGAGACTACATCAGCTATTCTGATTACACCCGAGGGG
GATGATAAACCGGGCGCGGTCGGTAAAGTTGTTCCATTTTTTGAAGCGAAGGTTGTGGATCTGGATACCG
GGAAAACGCTGGGCGTTAATCAAAGAGGCGAACTGTGTGTGAGAGGTCCTATGATTATGTCCGGTTATGT
AAACAATCCGGAAGCGACCAACGCCTTGATTGACAAGGATGGATGGCTACATTCTGGAGACATAGCTTAC
TGGGACGAAGACGAACACTTCTTCATCGTTGACCGCCTGAAGTCTCTGATTAAGTACAAAGGCTATCAGG
TGGCTCCCGCTGAATTGGAATCCATCTTGCTCCAACACCCCAACATCTTCGACGCAGGTGTCGCAGGTCT
TCCCGACGATGACGCCGGTGAACTTCCCGCCGCCGTTGTTGTTTTGGAGCACGGAAAGACGATGACGGAA
AAAGAGATCGTGGATTACGTCGCCAGTCAAGTAACAACCGCGAAAAAGTTGCGCGGAGGAGTTGTGTTTG
TGGACGAAGTACCGAAAGGTCTTACCGGAAAACTCGACGCAAGAAAAATCAGAGAGATCCTCATAAAGGC
CAAGAAGGGCGGAAAGATCGCCGTGTAAGAATTCTGCAAAGGGTGGGCGCGCCGACCCAGCTTTCTTGTA
CAAAGTGGTTGATATCCAGCACAGTGGCGGCCGCTCGACAATCAACCTCTGGATTACAAAATTTGTGAAA
GATTGACTGGTATTCTTAACTATGTTGCTCCTTTTACGCTATGTGGATACGCTGCTTTAATGCCTTTGTA
TCATGCTATTGCTTCCCGTATGGCTTTCATTTTCTCCTCCTTGTATAAATCCTGGTTGCTGTCTCTTTAT
GAGGAGTTGTGGCCCGTTGTCAGGCAACGTGGCGTGGTGTGCACTGTGTTTGCTGACGCAACCCCCACTG
GTTGGGGCATTGCCACCACCTGTCAGCTCCTTTCCGGGACTTTCGCTTTCCCCCTCCCTATTGCCACGGC
GGAACTCATCGCCGCCTGCCTTGCCCGCTGCTGGACAGGGGCTCGGCTGTTGGGCACTGACAATTCCGTG
GTGTTGTCGGGGAAGCTGACGTCCTTTCCATGGCTGCTCGCCTGTGTTGCCACCTGGATTCTGCGCGGGA
CGTCCTTCTGCTACGTCCCTTCGGCCCTCAATCCAGCGGACCTTCCTTCCCGCGGCCTGCTGCCGGCTCT
GCGGCCTCTTCCGCGTCTTCGCCTTCGCCCTCAGACGAGTCGGATCTCCCTTTGGGCCGCCTCCCCGCCT
GGAATTCTACCGGGTAGGGGAGGCGCTTTTCCCAAGGCAGTCTGGAGCATGCGCTTTAGCAGCCCCGCTG
GGCACTTGGCGCTACACAAGTGGCCTCTGGCCTCGCACACATTCCACATCCACCGGTAGGCGCCAACCGG
CTCCGTTCTTTGGTGGCCCCTTCGCGCCACCTTCTACTCCTCCCCTAGTCAGGAAGTTCCCCCCCGCCCC
GCAGCTCGCGTCGTGCAGGACGTGACAAATGGAAGTAGCACGTCTCACTAGTCTCGTGCAGATGGACAGC
ACCGCTGAGCAATGGAAGCGGGTAGGCCTTTGGGGCAGCGGCCAATAGCAGCTTTGCTCCTTCGCTTTCT
GGGCTCAGAGGCTGGGAAGGGGTGGGTCCGGGGGCGGGCTCAGGGGCGGGCTCAGGGGCGGGGCGGGCGC
CCGAAGGTCCTCCGGAGGCCCGGCATTCTGCACGCTTCAAAAGCGCACGTCTGCCGCGCTGTTCTCCTCT
TCCTCATCTCCGGGCCTTTCGACCTGCAGCCCAAGCTTACCATGACCGAGTACAAGCCCACGGTGCGCCT
CGCCACCCGCGACGACGTCCCCAGGGCCGTACGCACCCTCGCCGCCGCGTTCGCCGACTACCCCGCCACG
CGCCACACCGTCGATCCGGACCGCCACATCGAGCGGGTCACCGAGCTGCAAGAACTCTTCCTCACGCGCG
TCGGGCTCGACATCGGCAAGGTGTGGGTCGCGGACGACGGCGCCGCGGTGGCGGTCTGGACCACGCCGGA
GAGCGTCGAAGCGGGGGCGGTGTTCGCCGAGATCGGCCCGCGCATGGCCGAGTTGAGCGGTTCCCGGCTG
GCCGCGCAGCAACAGATGGAAGGCCTCCTGGCGCCGCACCGGCCCAAGGAGCCCGCGTGGTTCCTGGCCA
CCGTCGGCGTCTCGCCCGACCACCAGGGCAAGGGTCTGGGCAGCGCCGTCGTGCTCCCCGGAGTGGAGGC
GGCCGAGCGCGCCGGGGTGCCCGCCTTCCTGGAGACCTCCGCGCCCCGCAACCTCCCCTTCTACGAGCGG
CTCGGCTTCACCGTCACCGCCGACGTCGAGGTGCCCGAAGGACCGCGCACCTGGTGCATGACCCGCAAGC
CCGGTGCCTGACGCCCGCCCCACGACCCGCAGCGCCCGACCGAAAGGAGCGCACGACCCCATGCATCTCG
AGGGCCCGGTACCTTTAAGACCAATGACTTACAAGGCAGCTGTAGATCTTAGCCACTTTTTAAAAGAAAA
GGGGGGACTGGAAGGGCTAGCTCACTCCCAACGAAGACAAGATCTGCTTTTTGCTTGTACTGGGTCTCTC
TGGTTAGACCAGATCTGAGCCTGGGAGCTCTCTGGCTAACTAGGGAACCCACTGCTTAAGCCTCAATAAA
GCTTGCCTTGAGTGCTTCAAGTAGTGTGTGCCCGTCTGTTGTGTGACTCTGGTAACTAGAGATCCCTCAG
ACCCTTTTAGTCAGTGTGGAAAATCTCTAGCAGTAGTAGTTCATGTCATCTTATTATTCAGTATTTATAA
CTTGCAAAGAAATGAATATCAGAGAGTGAGAGGAACTTGTTTATTGCAGCTTATAATGGTTACAAATAAA
GCAATAGCATCACAAATTTCACAAATAAAGCATTTTTTTCACTGCATTCTAGTTGTGGTTTGTCCAAACT
CATCAATGTATCTTATCATGTCTGGCTCTAGCTATCCCGCCCCTAACTCCGCCCATCCCGCCCCTAACTC
CGCCCAGTTCCGCCCATTCTCCGCCCCATGGCTGACTAATTTTTTTTATTTATGCAGAGGCCGAGGCCGC
CTCGGCCTCTGAGCTATTCCAGAAGTAGTGAGGAGGCTTTTTTGGAGGCCTAGGGACGTACCCAATTCGC
CCTATAGTGAGTCGTATTACGCGCGCTCACTGGCCGTCGTTTTACAACGTCGTGACTGGGAAAACCCTGG
CGTTACCCAACTTAATCGCCTTGCAGCACATCCCCCTTTCGCCAGCTGGCGTAATAGCGAAGAGGCCCGC
ACCGATCGCCCTTCCCAACAGTTGCGCAGCCTGAATGGCGAATGGG
[124 nt withheld, positions 9917-10040]
C
[91 nt withheld, positions 10042-10132]
A
[49 nt withheld, positions 10134-10182]
CCTTTGACGTTGGAGTCCACGTTCTTT
[37 nt withheld, positions 10210-10246]
ACCCTATCTCGGTCTATTCTTTTGATTTATAAGGGATTTTGCCGATTTCGGCCTATTGGTTAAAAAATGA
GCTGATTTAACAAAAATTTAACGCGAATTTTAACAAAATATTAACGCTTACAATTT
Features (pLannotate 1.2.2; 31 found; start..end, strand, type, name):
     26..130     +  promoter       AmpR promoter: bla
    131..991     +  CDS            AmpR: β-lactamase; bla; confers resistance to ampicillin, carbenicillin, and related antibiotics
   1162..1750    +  rep_origin     ori: high-copy-number ColE1/pMB1/pBR322/pUC origin of replication
   1933..2025    +  CDS            lacI (fragment): lac repressor; lacI; The lac repressor binds to the lac operator to inhibit transcription in E. coli. This inhibition can be relieved by adding lactose or isopropyl-β-D-thiogalactopyranoside (IPTG).
   2038..2059    +  protein_bind   CAP binding site: CAP binding activates transcription in the presence of cAMP. E. coli catabolite activator protein
   2074..2104    +  promoter       lac promoter: promoter for the E. coli lac operon
   2112..2128    +  protein_bind   lac operator: The lac repressor binds to the lac operator to inhibit transcription in E. coli. This inhibition can be relieved by adding lactose or isopropyl-β-D-thiogalactopyranoside (IPTG). lac repressor encoded by lacI
   2173..2191    +  promoter       T3 promoter: promoter for bacteriophage T3 RNA polymerase
   2219..2445    +  promoter       RSV promoter: Rous sarcoma virus enhancer/promoter
   2446..2626    +  LTR            5' LTR (truncated): truncated 5' long terminal repeat (LTR) from HIV-1
   2673..2798    +  misc_feature   HIV-1 Ψ: packaging signal of human immunodeficiency virus type 1
   2782..3145    +  CDS            HIV-1 gag (fragment): gag protein from human immunodeficiency virus 1; gag
   3291..3524    +  misc_feature   RRE: The Rev response element (RRE) of HIV-1 allows for Rev-dependent mRNA export from the nucleus to the cytoplasm.
   3901..4001    +  CDS            Rev (fragment): human immunodeficiency virus 1 (HIV-1) Rev protein; rev; enhances nuclear export of unspliced and incompletely spliced viral mRNAs
   4020..4137    +  misc_feature   cPPT/CTS: central polypurine tract and central termination sequence of HIV-1
   4157..4180    -  misc_feature   MCS (fragment): pBluescript multiple cloning site
   4183..4693    +  promoter       hPGK promoter: human phosphoglycerate kinase 1 promoter
   4748..4772    +  protein_bind   attB1: mutant version of attB; recombination site for the Gateway® BP reaction BP Clonase™
   4793..5509    +  CDS            Venus: Venus is a basic (constitutively fluorescent) yellow fluorescent protein published in 2002, derived from Aequorea victoria. It is reported to be a rapidly-maturing weak dimer with moderate acid sensitivity.
   5516..7168    +  CDS            luciferase: firefly luciferase; luc+; enhanced luc+ version of the luciferase gene
   7195..7219    -  protein_bind   attB2: mutant version of attB; recombination site for the Gateway® BP reaction BP Clonase™
   7250..7838    +  misc_feature   WPRE: woodchuck hepatitis virus posttranscriptional regulatory element
   7852..8351    +  promoter       PGK promoter: mouse phosphoglycerate kinase 1 promoter
   8372..8971    +  CDS            PuroR: puromycin N-acetyltransferase; pac from Streptomyces alboniger; confers resistance to puromycin
   9039..9176    +  CDS            nef (fragment): NEF_HV1LA - Experimental evidence at protein level: Swiss-Prot protein existence level 1. Extracellular Nef protein targets CD4(+) T-lymphocytes for apoptosis by interacting with CXCR4 surface receptors. From Human immunodeficiency virus type 1 group M subtype B (isolate Lai) (HIV-1).
   9162..9342    +  LTR            5' LTR (truncated): truncated 5' long terminal repeat (LTR) from HIV-1
   9414..9535    +  polyA_signal   SV40 poly(A) signal: SV40 polyadenylation signal
   9575..9710    +  rep_origin     SV40 ori: SV40 origin of replication
   9731..9749    -  promoter       T7 promoter: promoter for bacteriophage T7 RNA polymerase
   9757..9912    +  CDS            lacZα (fragment): LacZα fragment of β-galactosidase; lacZ fragment
   9917..10345   +  rep_origin     f1 ori (sequence partly withheld): f1 bacteriophage origin of replication; arrow indicates direction of (+) strand synthesis
