[The description below was written by a language model from this plasmid's Addgene catalogue record and pLannotate feature annotations shown in this document.]
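Description:
pLenti-PGK-Venus-Fluc (puro) is a 10.4 kb HIV-1-based lentiviral transfer plasmid built on the pLenti PGK Puro DEST Gateway destination backbone, designed to deliver a Venus–firefly luciferase fusion reporter into mammalian cells. It is propagated in E. coli as a high-copy plasmid through a ColE1/pUC-type origin with ampicillin selection (AmpR). An f1 origin, an SV40 origin and remnants of lac/lacZα and T3/T7 promoter sequences are carried over from the parental cloning vector.

The viral genome is transcribed from an RSV promoter fused to a truncated 5' LTR, a chimeric arrangement that generally makes genomic RNA production Tat-independent. It contains the Ψ packaging signal with a gag fragment, the RRE for Rev-dependent nuclear export, and the cPPT/CTS element. It ends in a truncated 3' LTR followed by an SV40 polyadenylation signal. Within this frame, the human PGK promoter drives a synthetic open reading frame of about 2.4 kb in which the yellow fluorescent protein Venus is joined in frame to firefly luciferase. The catalogue names the luciferase luc2, whereas the automated annotation labels it luc+. The insert is flanked by attB1 and attB2 sites left by Gateway recombination and is followed by a WPRE to enhance transcript expression. A separate mouse PGK promoter drives puromycin N-acetyltransferase, allowing selection of transduced cells.

The fusion allows fluorescence-based identification of transduced cells and bioluminescence imaging from a single protein. The depositor notes that the plasmid is structurally identical to a Venus-Akaluc counterpart apart from the luciferase version, and the associated publication compares Akaluc bioluminescence sensitivity for tracking glioma expansion in vivo.
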