Addgene plasmid #140328: pLenti-PGK-Venus-Fluc (puro)
Purpose: Lentivirus for expression of Venus-Fluc (firefly luciferase) fusion protein
Depositing lab: Roland Friedel. Depositing organization: Icahn School of Medicine at Mount Sinai. Publication: Akaluc bioluminescence offers superior sensitivity to track in vivo glioma expansion. Bozec D, Sattiraju A, Bouras A, Jesu Raj JG, Rivera D, Huang Y, Junqueira Alves C, Tejero R, Tsankova NM, Zou H, Hadjipanayis C, Friedel RH. Neurooncol Adv. 2020 Oct 10;2(1):vdaa134. doi: 10.1093/noajnl/vdaa134. eCollection 2020 Jan-Dec. PubMed 33241215.
Backbone
  Vector backbone: pLenti PGK Puro DEST (Addgene #19068)
  Backbone manufacturer: Eric Campeau & Paul Kaufman
  Backbone size w/o insert (bp): 9599
  Total vector size (bp): 10372
  Vector type: Lentiviral
  Selectable markers: Puromycin
Growth in bacteria
  Bacterial resistance: Ampicillin, 100 μg/mL
  Growth temperature: 37°C
  Growth strain: NEB Stable
  Copy number: High Copy
Gene/Insert
  Gene/Insert name: Venus-Firefly Luciferase (luc2)
  Species: Synthetic; Aequorea victoria (Venus) and Photinus pyralis (luciferase)
  Insert size (bp): 2400
  Promoter: human PGK promoter
  Cloning method: Gateway Cloning
  Sequencing primers: 5′ hPGK-F GTGTTCCGCATTCTGCAAG; 3′ WPRE-R catagcgtaaaaggagcaaca
Terms and licenses: Academic/Nonprofit Terms; Industry Terms: Not Available to Industry
Depositor comments: The Firefly luciferase gene was retrieved from Addgene plasmid MSCV-Fluc PGK-hygro (Addgene #18782) and added in frame behind a Venus cDNA. The pLenti-PGK-Venus-Fluc is in its structure identical to pLenti-PGK-Venus-Akaluc (Addgene #124701), except the different Luciferase version.
How to cite: pLenti-PGK-Venus-Fluc (puro) was a gift from Roland Friedel (Addgene plasmid # 140328 ; http://n2t.net/addgene:140328 ; RRID:Addgene_140328)
